>Addgene plasmid #170777 | pE5770 | addgene full sequence | sequence record 335926 | Addgene NGS Result
TAATACGACTCACTATAGGGAGAATTCAAGGAGCTTTCATATGCACCATCATCATCACCATCACCATGGA
TCTCTGAACGACATCTTCGAAGCTCAGAAAATCGAATGGCATGAATACGATATCCCAACGACCGAAAACC
TGAAAACTGAAGAAGGTAAACTGGTAATCTGGATTAACGGCGATAAAGGCTATAACGGTCTCGCTGAAGT
CGGTAAGAAATTCGAGAAAGATACCGGAATTAAAGTCACCGTTGAGCATCCGGATAAACTGGAAGAGAAA
TTCCCACAGGTTGCGGCAACTGGCGATGGCCCTGACATTATCTTCTGGGCACACGACCGCTTTGGTGGCT
ACGCTCAATCTGGCCTGTTGGCTGAAATCACCCCGGACAAAGCGTTCCAGGACAAGCTGTATCCGTTTAC
CTGGGATGCCGTACGTTACAACGGCAAGCTGATTGCTTACCCGATCGCTGTTGAAGCGTTATCGCTGATT
TATAACAAAGATTTGCTGCCGAACCCGCCAAAAACCTGGGAAGAGATCCCGGCGCTGGATAAAGAACTGA
AAGCGAAAGGTAAGAGCGCGCTGATGTTCAACCTGCAAGAACCGTACTTCACCTGGCCGCTGATTGCTGC
TGACGGGGGTTATGCGTTCAAGTATGAAAACGGCAAGTACGACATTAAAGACGTGGGCGTGGATAACGCT
GGCGCGAAAGCGGGTCTGACCTTCCTGGTTGACCTGATTAAAAACAAACACATGAATGCAGACACCGATT
ACTCCATCGCAGAAGCTGCCTTTAATAAAGGCGAAACAGCGATGACCATCAACGGCCCGTGGGCATGGTC
CAACATCGACACCAGCAAAGTGAATTATGGTGTAACGGTACTGCCGACCTTCAAGGGTCAACCATCCAAA
CCGTTCGTTGGCGTGCTGAGCGCAGGTATTAACGCCGCCAGTCCGAACAAAGAGCTGGCAAAAGAGTTCC
TCGAAAACTATCTGCTGACTGATGAAGGTCTGGAAGCGGTTAATAAAGACAAACCGCTGGGTGCCGTAGC
GCTGAAGTCTTACGAGGAAGAGTTGGCGAAAGATCCACGTATTGCCGCCACCATGGAAAACGCCCAGAAA
GGTGAAATCATGCCGAACATCCCGCAGATGTCCGCTTTCTGGTATGCCGTGCGTACTGCGGTGATCAACG
CCGCCAGCGGTCGTCAGACTGTCGATGAAGCCCTGAAAGACGCGCAGACTAATTCGAGCTCGAACAACAA
CAACAATAACAATAACAACAACGAAAACCTGTATTTTCAGGGATCCTAAGGGGGGGAAAGCCACGTTGTG
TCTCAAAATCTCTGATGTTACATTGCACAAGATAAAAATATATCATCATGAACAATAAAACTGTCTGCTT
ACATAAACAGTAATACAAGGGGTGTTATGAGCCATATTCAACGGGAAACGTCTTGCTCGAGGCCGCGATT
AAATTCCAACATGGATGCTGATTTATATGGGTATAAATGGGCTCGCGATAATGTCGGGCAATCAGGTGCG
ACAATCTATCGATTGTATGGGAAGCCCGATGCGCCAGAGTTGTTTCTGAAACATGGCAAAGGTAGCGTTG
CCAATGATGTTACAGATGAGATGGTCAGACTAAACTGGCTGACGGAATTTATGCCTCTTCCGACCATCAA
GCATTTTATCCGTACTCCTGATGATGCATGGTTACTCACCACTGCGATCCCCGGGAAAACAGCATTCCAG
GTATTAGAAGAATATCCTGATTCAGGTGAAAATATTGTTGATGCGCTGGCAGTGTTCCTGCGCCGGTTGC
ATTCGATTCCTGTTTGTAATTGTCCTTTTAACAGCGATCGCGTATTTCGTCTCGCTCAGGCGCAATCACG
AATGAATAACGGTTTGGTTGATGCGAGTGATTTTGATGACGAGCGTAATGGCTGGCCTGTTGAACAAGTC
TGGAAAGAAATGCATAAGCTTTTGCCATTCTCACCGGATTCAGTCGTCACTCATGGTGATTTCTCACTTG
ATAACCTTATTTTTGACGAGGGGAAATTAATAGGTTGTATTGATGTTGGACGAGTCGGAATCGCAGACCG
ATACCAGGATCTTGCCATCCTATGGAACTGCCTCGGTGAGTTTTCTCCTTCATTACAGAAACGGCTTTTT
CAAAAATATGGTATTGATAATCCTGATATGAATAAATTGCAGTTTCATTTGATGCTCGATGAGTTTTTCT
AATCAGAATTGGTTAATTGGTTGTAACACTGGCAGAGCATTACGCTGACTTGACGGGACGGCGGCTTTGT
TGAATAAATCGAACTTTTGCTGAGTTGAAGGATCAGATCACGCATCTTCCCGACAACGCAGACCGTTCCG
TGGCAAAGCAAAAGTTCAAAATCACCAACTGGTCCACCTACAACAAAGCTCTCATCAACCGTGGCTCCCT
CTCTAGATTCAGGTAGTTCACGTTATGAGAATGTGAAATTTAACGATGTAGCAGTTAGTGGTGGCTTCTA
TGGTCCAACGGCAGCAGAGCTTGGCGGACAATTCCACCATAAATCAGAAAATGGCAGTGTAGGTGCTGTC
TTTGGTGCAAAACAACAAGTAAAAAAATAAAAGCTTCTGCCTGGCGGCCTTTTGCGCCTGATGCGGTATT
TTCTCCTTACGCATCTGTGCGGTATTTCACACCGCATATCGACATCCGCCCTCACCGCCAGGAACGCAAC
CGCAGCCTCATCACGCCGGCGCTTCTTGGCCGCGCGGGATTCAACCCACTCGGCCAGCTCGTCGGTGTAG
CTCTTTGGTATCGTCTCTCGCCTGTCCCCTCAGTTCAGTAATTTCCTGCATTTGCCTGTTTCCAGTCGGT
AGATATTCCACAAAACAGCAGGGAAGCAGCGCTTTTCCGCTGCATAACCCTGCTTCGGGGTCATTATAGC
GATTTTTTCGGTATATCCATCCTTTTTCGCACGATATACAGGATTTTGCCAAAGGGTTCGTGTAGACTTT
CCTTGGTGTATCCAACGGCGTCAGCCGGGCAGGATAGGTGAAGTAGGCCCACCCGCGAGCGGGTGTTCCT
TCTTCACTGTCCCTTATTCGCACCTGGCGGTGCTCAACGGGAATCCTGCTCTGCGAGGCTGGCCGGCTAC
CGCCGGCGTAACAGATGAGGGCAAGCGGATGGCTGATGAAACCAAGCCAACCAGGAAGGGCAGCCCACCT
ATCAAGGTGTACTGCCTTCCAGACGAACGAAGAGCGATTGAGGAAAAGGCGGCGGCGGCCGGCATGAGCC
TGTCGGCCTACCTGCTGGCCGTCGGCCAGGGCTACAAAATCACGGGCGTCGTGGACTATGAGCACGTCCG
CGAGCTGGCCCGCATCAATGGCGACCTGGGCCGCCTGGGCGGCCTGCTGAAACTCTGGCTCACCGACGAC
CCGCGCACGGCGCGGTTCGGTGATGCCACGATCCTCGCCCTGCTGGCGAAGATCGACTCTAGCTAGACCT
GCAGGATTGAAAAAGGAAGAGTATGAGTATTCAACATTTCCGTGTCGCCCTTATTCCCTTTTTTGCGGCA
TTTTGCCTTCCTGTTTTTGCTCACCCAGAAACGCTGGTGAAAGTAAAAGATGCTGAAGATCAGTTGGGTG
CACGAGTGGGTTACATCGAACTGGATCTCAACAGCGGTAAGATCCTTGAGAGTTTTCGCCCCGAAGAACG
TTTTCCAATGATGAGCACTTTTAAAGTTCTGCTATGTGGCGTGGTATTATCCCGTATTGACGCCGGGCAA
GAGCAACTCGGTCGCCGCATACACTATTCTCAGAATGACTTGGTTGAGTACTCACCAGTCACAGAAAAGC
ATCTTACGGATGGCATGACAGTAAGAGAATTATGCAGTGCTGCCATAACCATGAGTGATAACACTGCGGC
CAACTTACTTCTGACAACGATCGGAGGACCGAAGGAGCTAACCGCTTTTTTGCACAACATGGGGGATCAT
GTAACTCGCCTTGATCGTTGGGAACCGGAGCTGAATGAAGCCATACCAAACGACGAGCGTGACACCACGA
TGCCTGTAGCAATGGCAACAACGTTGCGCAAACTATTAACTGGCGAACTACTTACTCTAGCTTCCCGGCA
ACAATTAATAGACTGGATGGAGGCGGATAAAGTTGCAGGACCACTTCTGCGCTCGGCCCTTCCGGCTGGC
TGGTTTATTGCTGATAAATCTGGAGCCGGTGAGCGTGGGTCTCGCGGTATCATTGCAGCACTGGGGCCAG
ATGGTAAGCCCTCCCGTATCGTAGTTATCTACACGACGGGGAGTCAGGCAACTATGGATGAACGAAATAG
ACAGATCGCTGAGATAGGTGCCTCACTGATTAAGCATTGGTAACCCTGCAGGATGCATTTAAAAGGATCT
AGGTGAAGATCCTTTTTGATAATCTCATGACCAAAATCCCTTAACGTGAGTTTTCGTTCCACTGAGCGTC
AGACCCCGTAGAAAAGATCAAAGGATCTTCTTGAGATCCTTTTTTTCTGCGCGTAATCTGCTGCTTGCAA
ACAAAAAAACCACCGCTACCAGCGGTGGTTTGTTTGCCGGATCAAGAGCTACCAACTCTTTTTCCGAAGG
TAACTGGCTTCAGCAGAGCGCAGATACCAAATACTGTTCTTCTAGTGTAGCCGTAGTTAGGCCACCACTT
CAAGAACTCTGTAGCACCGCCTACATACCTCGCTCTGCTAATCCTGTTACCAGTGGCTGCTGCCAGTGGC
GATAAGTCGTGTCTTACCGGGTTGGACTCAAGACGATAGTTACCGGATAAGGCGCAGCGGTCGGGCTGAA
CGGGGGGTTCGTGCACACAGCCCAGCTTGGAGCGAACGACCTACACCGAACTGAGATACCTACAGCGTGA
GCTATGAGAAAGCGCCACGCTTCCCGAAGGGAGAAAGGCGGACAGGTATCCGGTAAGCGGCAGGGTCGGA
ACAGGAGAGCGCACGAGGGAGCTTCCAGGGGGAAACGCCTGGTATCTTTATAGTCCTGTCGGGTTTCGCC
ACCTCTGACTTGAGCGTCGATTTTTGTGATGCTCGTCAGGGGGGCGGAGCCTATGGAAAAACGCCAGCAA
CGCGGCCTTTTTACGGTTCCTGGCCTTTTGCTGGCCTTTTGCTCACATGTTCTTTCCTGCGTTATCCCCT
GATTCTGTGGATAACCGTATTACCGCCTTTGAGTGAGCTGATACCGCTCGCCGCAGCCGAACGACCGAGC
GCAGCGAGTCAGTGAGCGAGGAAGCGGAAGAGCGCGGCCGCT
Features (pLannotate 1.2.2; 14 found; start..end, strand, type, name):
      1..19      +  promoter       T7 promoter: promoter for bacteriophage T7 RNA polymerase
     44..67      +  CDS            8xHis: 8xHis affinity tag
     74..111     +  CDS            AviTag™ (fragment): peptide tag that allows for enzymatic biotinylation
    141..1240    +  CDS            MBP (fragment): maltose binding protein from E. coli; malE (mutated); This version of the gene does not encode a signal sequence, so MBP will remain in the cytosol.
   1283..1302    +  CDS            TEV site (fragment): tobacco etch virus (TEV) protease recognition and cleavage site
   1427..2242    +  CDS            KanR: aminoglycoside phosphotransferase; aph(3')-Ia; confers resistance to kanamycin in bacteria or G418 (Geneticin®) in eukaryotes
   2383..2454    +  CDS            TRA2_ECOLX (fragment): Protein predicted: Swiss-Prot protein existence level 4. Required for transposition of transposon Tn903. From Escherichia coli.
   2647..2699    -  misc_feature   bom (fragment): basis of mobility region from pBR322
   2698..2811    -  CDS            traK (fragment): TRAK4_ECOLX - Experimental evidence at protein level: Swiss-Prot protein existence level 1. From Escherichia coli.
   3037..3146    +  oriT           oriT: incP origin of transfer
   3179..3486    +  CDS            traJ (fragment): oriT-recognizing protein; traJ
   3506..3522    +  promoter       AmpR promoter (fragment): bla
   3523..4383    +  CDS            AmpR: β-lactamase; bla; confers resistance to ampicillin, carbenicillin, and related antibiotics
   4511..5099    +  rep_origin     ori: high-copy-number ColE1/pMB1/pBR322/pUC origin of replication
