[The description below was written by a language model from this plasmid's Addgene catalogue record and pLannotate feature annotations shown in this document.]
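Description:
pE5770 is a custom bacterial expression plasmid for producing hybrid (fusion) proteins in E. coli under control of a T7 promoter, which requires a host supplying T7 RNA polymerase for expression. It replicates from a high-copy ColE1/pUC-type origin and carries a β-lactamase gene, with ampicillin listed as the resistance used for propagation. The sequenced record also shows an incP origin of transfer flanked by traJ and traK fragments and a partial pBR322 bom region. These are remnants of mobilisable vector ancestry, and the depositor notes that the sources of the older components can no longer be traced. The catalogue gives a total size of 5,128 bp, whereas the full sequencing result is 5,292 nt, a small discrepancy the record does not explain.

Downstream of the T7 promoter is a composite N-terminal fusion partner: an 8xHis tag for metal-affinity purification, an AviTag for enzymatic biotinylation, a signal-sequence-less maltose-binding protein that stays in the cytosol and commonly aids solubility, and a TEV protease site that allows the tag module to be removed from the protein of interest. The listed "insert" is a kanamycin resistance gene (aph(3')-Ia), followed by a short Tn903 transposase fragment, cloned between BamHI and XbaI/HindIII sites just after the TEV site. Its position suggests that it acts as a selectable placeholder to be swapped for a coding sequence of interest, although the record does not say so explicitly. The associated work concerns the design and production of hybrid antigens targeting integral outer membrane proteins of Gram-negative bacteria.
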