Addgene plasmid #170777: pE5770
Purpose: expression of hybrid proteins in E. coli
Depositing lab: Anthony Schryvers. Depositing organization: University of Calgary. Publication: Design and Production of Hybrid Antigens for Targeting Integral Outer Membrane Proteins in Gram-Negative Bacteria. Chaudhuri S, Ewasechko NF, Samaniego-Barron L, Fegan JE, Schryvers AB. Methods Mol Biol. 2022;2414:115-140. doi: 10.1007/978-1-0716-1900-1_8. PubMed 34784035.
Backbone
  Vector backbone: custom
  Backbone manufacturer: custom
  Backbone size w/o insert (bp): 3977
  Total vector size (bp): 5128
  Vector type: Bacterial Expression
  Selectable markers: kanamycin
Growth in bacteria
  Bacterial resistance: Ampicillin, 100 μg/mL
  Growth temperature: 37°C
  Growth strain: DH5alpha
  Copy number: Unknown
Gene/Insert
  Gene/Insert name: Kan resistance (alt name: KanR)
  Entrez Gene: kanR (a.k.a. peH4H_0130)
  Promoter: T7
  Tag / fusion protein: polyhisbioMbpTEV (N terminal on backbone)
  Cloning method: Restriction Enzyme; 5′ cloning site BamH1 (unknown if destroyed); 3′ cloning site Xba1/HindIII (unknown if destroyed)
  Sequencing primers: 5′ GGTCGTCAGACTGTCGATGAAGCC
Resource information
  A portion of this plasmid was derived from a plasmid made by: Not sure. Have been making custom plasmids for over 35 years and cannot readily trace the original sources of all components in the old plasmids.
Terms and licenses: Academic/Nonprofit Terms; Industry Terms: Not Available to Industry
How to cite: pE5770 was a gift from Anthony Schryvers (Addgene plasmid # 170777 ; http://n2t.net/addgene:170777 ; RRID:Addgene_170777)
